Addgene plasmid #154050: pAKW.119-R5-TEV-SUMO-His
Purpose: Expresses R5 peptide in E. coli
Depositing lab: Christopher Voigt. Depositing organization: Massachusetts Institute of Technology. Publication: Silica Nanostructures Produced Using Diatom Peptides with Designed Post-Translational Modifications. Wallace AK, Chanut N, Voigt CA. Advanced Functional Materials 2020 10.1002/adfm.202000849.
Backbone
  Vector backbone: pUC18
  Backbone manufacturer: Agilent
  Backbone size w/o insert (bp): 3475
  Total vector size (bp): 4196
  Modifications to backbone: insertion of LacI cassette
  Vector type: Bacterial Expression
Growth in bacteria
  Bacterial resistance: Ampicillin, 100 μg/mL
  Growth temperature: 37°C
  Growth strain: DH5alpha
  Copy number: High Copy
Gene/Insert
  Gene/Insert name: Silaffin R5 peptide (alt names: R5-TEV-SUMO-His; R5)
  Species: Synthetic; Cylindrotheca fusiformis
  Insert size (bp): 606
  GenBank ID: AF191634
  Promoter: T5LacO
  Tag / fusion protein: SUMO and His tag (C terminal on insert)
  Cloning method: Gibson Cloning
  Sequencing primers: 5′ GAATTCGCGGCCGCTTCTAGAGG; 3′ CCGATCCTGTCCACCGCATTACTG
Terms and licenses: Academic/Nonprofit Terms; Industry Terms: Not Available to Industry
How to cite: pAKW.119-R5-TEV-SUMO-His was a gift from Christopher Voigt (Addgene plasmid # 154050 ; http://n2t.net/addgene:154050 ; RRID:Addgene_154050)
