[The description below was written by a language model from this plasmid's Addgene catalogue record and pLannotate feature annotations shown in this document.]
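Description:
pAKW.119-R5-TEV-SUMO-His is a bacterial expression plasmid built on a pUC18-derived backbone that has been modified by insertion of a LacI cassette. It replicates in E. coli from the high-copy ColE1/pUC-type origin and is selected with ampicillin through the β-lactamase gene (AmpR) and its native promoter. BioBrick prefix and suffix sequences flank the expression region, and a his operon terminator lies just after the suffix. The catalogue gives a total size of 4196 bp, while the annotated sequencing result is 4179 nt, a small discrepancy the record does not explain.

The insert encodes the silaffin R5 peptide, a synthetic version of a sequence from the diatom Cylindrotheca fusiformis, fused at its C terminus to a SUMO domain and a His tag. The construct name indicates a TEV protease site between R5 and SUMO, although only a SUMO fragment is annotated in the feature table; the R5, TEV and His segments are too short or non-standard to have been detected. SUMO fusions generally help short peptides to be expressed and remain soluble, the His tag allows metal-affinity purification, and a TEV site would permit release of the peptide. The catalogue lists the promoter as T5LacO, whereas automated annotation labels the region as a tac promoter followed by a symmetric lac operator; either way, transcription is repressed by the plasmid-borne lacI gene and would be inducible with IPTG. A sTRSV hammerhead ribozyme sits between the operator and the coding region, an arrangement commonly used to cleave the 5′ leader and insulate translation from promoter context. The associated work concerns silica nanostructures formed using diatom peptides with designed post-translational modifications.
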