Features (pLannotate 1.2.2; 14 found; start..end, strand, type, name):
      1..29      +  promoter       tac promoter: strong E. coli promoter; hybrid between the trp and lac UV5 promoters
     35..54      +  protein_bind   lac operator (symmetric): The lac repressor binds to the lac operator to inhibit transcription in E. coli. This inhibition can be relieved by adding lactose or isopropyl-β-D-thiogalactopyranoside (IPTG). The symmetric lac operator was optimized for tight binding of lac repressor. lac repressor encoded by lacI
     57..106     +  misc_RNA       sTRSV HHRz: hammerhead ribozyme from the tobacco ringspot virus satellite RNA (Khvorova et al., 2003)
    287..567     +  CDS            SUMO (fragment): cleavable ubiquitin-like protein tag; S. cerevisiae SMT3 (truncated and modified); modified to prevent cleavage by eukaryotic SUMO proteases
    715..788     +  promoter       lacI promoter (fragment): lacI
    789..1868    +  CDS            lacI: LACI_ECOLI - Experimental evidence at protein level: Swiss-Prot protein existence level 1. Repressor of the lactose operon. Binds allolactose as an inducer. From Escherichia coli (strain K12).
   1964..1982    -  promoter       tet promoter (fragment): E. coli promoter for tetracycline efflux protein gene
   1996..2016    +  misc_feature   BioBrick suffix: universal suffix for all parts
   2017..2074    +  terminator     his operon terminator: This putative transcriptin terminator from the E. coli his operon has a 2-bp deletion introduced during synthesis. Its efficiency has not been determined.
   2250..2838    -  rep_origin     ori: high-copy-number ColE1/pMB1/pBR322/pUC origin of replication
   3009..3869    -  CDS            AmpR: β-lactamase; bla; confers resistance to ampicillin, carbenicillin, and related antibiotics
   3870..3974    -  promoter       AmpR promoter: bla
   4069..4104    +  CDS            rop (fragment): Rop protein, which maintains plasmids at low copy number; rop
   4137..4158    +  misc_feature   BioBrick prefix: BioBrick prefix for parts that do not start with "ATG"
>Addgene plasmid #154050 | pAKW.119-R5-TEV-SUMO-His | addgene full sequence | sequence record 317674 | Addgene NGS Result
TTGACAATTAATCATCGGCTCGTATAATGTGTGGAATTGTGAGCGCTCACAATTAGCTGTCACCGGATGT
GCTTTCCGGTCTGATGAGTCCGTGAGGACGAAACAGCCTCTACAAATAATTTTGTTTAAAGCTTACGCGC
TCTCTCTTCCTACGGTTATTTTAATGGGTATGAGCTCCAAAAAATCTGGTTCATATTCCGGCTCTAAAGG
CAGTAAACGTCGTATCTTAGAAAATCTGTACTTTCAAGGCTCCTCCAAAAAATCTGGTTCAGGTGGTAGT
GGCGATTCAGAAGTCAATCAAGAAGCTAAGCCAGAGGTCAAGCCAGAAGTCAAGCCTGAGACTCACATCA
ATTTAAAGGTGTCCGATGGATCTTCAGAGATCTTCTTCAAGATCAAAAAGACCACTCCTTTAAGAAGGCT
GATGGAAGCGTTCGCTAAAAGACAGGGTAAGGAAATGGACTCCTTAAGATTCTTGTACGACGGTATTAGA
ATTCAAGCTGATCAGGCCCCTGAAGATTTGGACATGGAGGATAACGATATTATTGAGGCTCATCGCGAAC
AGATTGGCGGCCATCATCATCACCATCACTGATAATACTGCTCTTCATAATTCAGCCAAAAAACTTAAGA
CCGCCGGTCTTGTCCACTACCTTGCAGTAATGCGGTGGACAGGATCGGCGGTTTTCTTTTCTCTTCTCAA
CCAATGGCGGCGCGCCATCGAATGGCGCAAAACCTTTCGCGGTATGGCATGATAGCGCCCGGAAGAGAGT
CAATTCAGGGTGGTGAATATGAAACCAGTAACGTTATACGATGTCGCAGAGTATGCCGGTGTCTCTTATC
AGACCGTTTCCCGCGTGGTGAACCAGGCCAGCCACGTTTCTGCGAAAACGCGGGAAAAAGTGGAAGCGGC
GATGGCGGAGCTGAATTACATTCCCAACCGCGTGGCACAACAACTGGCGGGCAAACAGTCGTTGCTTATT
GGCGTTGCCACCTCCAGTCTGGCCCTGCACGCGCCGTCGCAAATTGTCGCGGCGATTAAATCTCGCGCCG
ATCAACTGGGTGCCAGCGTGGTGGTGTCGATGGTAGAACGAAGCGGCGTCGAAGCCTGTAAAGCGGCGGT
GCACAATCTTCTCGCGCAACGCGTCAGTGGGCTGATCATTAACTATCCGCTGGATGACCAGGATGCCATT
GCTGTGGAAGCTGCCTGCACTAATGTTCCGGCGTTATTTCTTGATGTCTCTGACCAGACACCCATCAACA
GTATTATTTTCTCCCATGAGGACGGTACGCGACTGGGCGTGGAGCATCTGGTCGCATTGGGTCACCAGCA
AATCGCGCTGTTAGCGGGCCCATTAAGTTCTGTCTCGGCGCGTCTGCGTCTGGCTGGCTGGCATAAATAT
CTCACTCGCAATCAAATTCAGCCGATAGCGGAACGGGAAGGCGACTGGAGTGCCATGTCCGGTTTTCAAC
AAACCATGCAAATGCTGAATGAGGGCATCGTTCCCACTGCGATGCTGGTTGCCAACGATCAGATGGCGCT
GGGCGCAATGCGCGCCATTACCGAGTCCGGGCTGCGCGTTGGTGCGGATATCTCGGTAGTGGGATACGAC
GATACCGAAGATAGCTCATGTTATATCCCGCCGTTAACCACCATCAAACAGGATTTTCGCCTGCTGGGGC
AAACCAGCGTGGACCGCTTGCTGCAACTCTCTCAGGGCCAGGCGGTGAAGGGCAATCAGCTGTTGCCAGT
CTCACTGGTGAAAAGAAAAACCACCCTGGCGCCCAATACGCAAACCGCCTCTCCCCGCGCGTTGGCCGAT
TCATTAATGCAGCTGGCACGACAGGTTTCCCGACTGGAAAGCGGGCAGTGATAATTGGTAACGAATCAGA
CAATTGACGGCTCGAGGGAGTAGCATAGGGTTTGCAGAATCCCTGCTTCGTCCATTTGACAGGCACATTA
TGCATCGATGATAAGCTGTCAAACATGAGCACGCTTACTAGTAGCGGCCGCTGCAGTCCGGCAAAAAAGG
GCAAGGTGTCACCACCCTGCCCTTTTTCTTTAAAACCGAAAAGATTACCTCGCTCACTGACTCGCTGCGC
TCGGTCGTTCGGCTGCGGCGAGCGGTATCAGCTCACTCAAAGGCGGTAATACGGTTATCCACAGAATCAG
GGGATAACGCAGGAAAGAACATGTGAGCAAAAGGCCAGCAAAAGGCCAGGAACCGTAAAAAGGCCGCGTT
GCTGGCGTTTTTCCATAGGCTCCGCCCCCCTGACGAGCATCACAAAAATCGACGCTCAAGTCAGAGGTGG
CGAAACCCGACAGGACTATAAAGATACCAGGCGTTTCCCCCTGGAAGCTCCCTCGTGCGCTCTCCTGTTC
CGACCCTGCCGCTTACCGGATACCTGTCCGCCTTTCTCCCTTCGGGAAGCGTGGCGCTTTCTCATAGCTC
ACGCTGTAGGTATCTCAGTTCGGTGTAGGTCGTTCGCTCCAAGCTGGGCTGTGTGCACGAACCCCCCGTT
CAGCCCGACCGCTGCGCCTTATCCGGTAACTATCGTCTTGAGTCCAACCCGGTAAGACACGACTTATCGC
CACTGGCAGCAGCCACTGGTAACAGGATTAGCAGAGCGAGGTATGTAGGCGGTGCTACAGAGTTCTTGAA
GTGGTGGCCTAACTACGGCTACACTAGAAGAACAGTATTTGGTATCTGCGCTCTGCTGAAGCCAGTTACC
TTCGGAAAAAGAGTTGGTAGCTCTTGATCCGGCAAACAAACCACCGCTGGTAGCGGTGGTTTTTTTGTTT
GCAAGCGGCAGATTACGCGCAGAAAAAAAGGATCTCAAGAAGATCCTTTGATCTTTTCTACGGGGTCTGA
CGCTCAGTGGAACGAAAACTCACGTTAAGGGATTTTGGTCATGAGATTATCAAAAAGGATCTTCACCTAG
ATCCTTTTAAATTAAAAATGAAGTTTTAAATCAATCTAAAGTATATATGAGTAAACTTGGTCTGACAGTT
ACCAATGCTTAATCAGTGAGGCACCTATCTCAGCGATCTGTCTATTTCGTTCATCCATAGTTGCCTGACT
CCCCGTCGTGTAGATAACTACGATACGGGAGGGCTTACCATCTGGCCCCAGTGCTGCAATGATACCGCGA
GACCCACGCTCACCGGCTCCAGATTTATCAGCAATAAACCAGCCAGCCGGAAGGGCCGAGCGCAGAAGTG
GTCCTGCAACTTTATCCGCCTCCATCCAGTCTATTAATTGTTGCCGGGAAGCTAGAGTAAGTAGTTCGCC
AGTTAATAGTTTGCGCAACGTTGTTGCCATTGCTACAGGCATCGTGGTGTCACGCTCGTCGTTTGGTATG
GCTTCATTCAGCTCCGGTTCCCAACGATCAAGGCGAGTTACATGATCCCCCATGTTGTGCAAAAAAGCGG
TTAGCTCCTTCGGTCCTCCGATCGTTGTCAGAAGTAAGTTGGCCGCAGTGTTATCACTCATGGTTATGGC
AGCACTGCATAATTCTCTTACTGTCATGCCATCCGTAAGATGCTTTTCTGTGACTGGTGAGTACTCAACC
AAGTCATTCTGAGAATAGTGTATGCGGCGACCGAGTTGCTCTTGCCCGGCGTCAATACGGGATAATACCG
CGCCACATAGCAGAACTTTAAAAGTGCTCATCATTGGAAAACGTTCTTCGGGGCGAAAACTCTCAAGGAT
CTTACCGCTGTTGAGATCCAGTTCGATGTAACCCACTCGTGCACCCAACTGATCTTCAGCATCTTTTACT
TTCACCAGCGTTTCTGGGTGAGCAAAAACAGGAAGGCAAAATGCCGCAAAAAAGGGAATAAGGGCGACAC
GGAAATGTTGAATACTCATACTCTTCCTTTTTCAATATTATTGAAGCATTTATCAGGGTTATTGTCTCAT
GAGCGGATACATATTTGAATGTATTTAGAAAAATAAACAAATAGGGGTTCCGCGCACATTTCCCCGAAAA
GTGCCACCTGACGTCTAAGAAACCATTATTATCATGACATTAACCTATAAAAATAGGCGTATCACGAGGC
CCTTTCGTCTCGCGCGTTTCGGTGATGACGGTGAAAACCTCTGACACATGCAGCTCTTCCCCATCGGTGA
TGTCGGGAATTCGCGGCCGCTTCTAGAGGGAGAACGATCGTTGGCTGTG
